Addgene plasmid #90180: LP711
Purpose: pEGFP-C1 with cDNA encoding HsKIF13B aa residues 1000-1826
Depositing lab: Lotte Pedersen. Publication: KIF13B establishes a CAV1-enriched microdomain at the ciliary transition zone to promote Sonic hedgehog signalling. Schou KB, Mogensen JB, Morthorst SK, Nielsen BS, Aleliunaite A, Serra-Marques A, Furstenberg N, Saunier S, Bizet AA, Veland IR, Akhmanova A, Christensen ST, Pedersen LB. Nat Commun. 2017 Jan 30;8:14177. doi: 10.1038/ncomms14177. PubMed 28134340.
Backbone
  Vector backbone: pEGFP-C1
  Backbone manufacturer: Clontech
  Backbone size w/o insert (bp): 4700
  Total vector size (bp): 7178
  Modifications to backbone: None
  Vector type: Mammalian Expression
  Selectable markers: Neomycin (select with G418)
Growth in bacteria
  Bacterial resistance: Kanamycin, 50 μg/mL
  Growth temperature: 37°C
  Growth strain: DH5alpha
  Copy number: Unknown
Gene/Insert
  Gene/Insert name: KIF13B (alt name: GAKIN)
  Species: H. sapiens (human)
  Insert size (bp): 2478
  Mutation: aa residues 1000-1826
  GenBank ID: NM_015254.3
  Entrez Gene: KIF13B (a.k.a. GAKIN)
  Promoter: CMV
  Tag / fusion protein: EGFP (N terminal on insert)
  Cloning method: Restriction Enzyme; 5′ cloning site KpnI (not destroyed); 3′ cloning site BamHI (not destroyed)
  Sequencing primers: 5′ EGFP-C: CATGGTCCTGCTGGAGTTCGTG; 3′ SV40pA-R: GAAATTTGTGATGCTATTGC
Terms and licenses: Academic/Nonprofit Terms; Industry Terms: Not Available to Industry
Depositor comments: Insert PCR-amplified from plasmid received from Dr. Athar Chishti, Tufts University School of Medicine (pEGFP-C1 with full-length GAKIN/KIF13B; Asaba et al. J. Biol. Chem. 2003, PMID: 12496241) Addgene's sequencing results found an R1175W mutation in KIF13B compared to the reference sequence NM_015254.3. R1175W is present in the Chishti lab plasmid and does not affect function, as this plasmid rescues the phenotype of KIF13B-/- cells.
How to cite: LP711 was a gift from Lotte Pedersen (Addgene plasmid # 90180 ; http://n2t.net/addgene:90180 ; RRID:Addgene_90180)
