[The description below was written by a language model from this plasmid's Addgene catalogue record and pLannotate feature annotations shown in this document.]
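Description:
LP711 is a mammalian expression plasmid built on the unmodified Clontech pEGFP-C1 backbone, carrying a cDNA fragment of human KIF13B (also called GAKIN) that encodes residues 1000-1826, the C-terminal portion of this kinesin. The roughly 2.5 kb insert was PCR-amplified from a full-length KIF13B plasmid and cloned between the KpnI and BamHI sites of the multiple cloning site, both of which remain intact. This places it in frame downstream of EGFP, so the product is an N-terminally EGFP-tagged truncation. Transcription is driven by the CMV immediate early enhancer and promoter and terminated by the SV40 polyadenylation signal. The catalogue lists a total size of 7,178 bp, while the sequenced record is 7,206 nt.

For propagation in bacteria the plasmid has a high-copy ColE1/pUC-type origin, and an f1 origin is also present. A single Tn5 aminoglycoside phosphotransferase (NeoR/KanR) gene provides both selections. A bacterial promoter drives it for kanamycin resistance in E. coli, and the SV40 enhancer/early promoter, paired with the HSV TK polyadenylation signal, drives it for G418 selection in mammalian cells. The short annotated fragments of large T antigen, ble and bGH poly(A) look like partial annotation matches within backbone sequence rather than functional elements.

Repository sequencing found an R1175W substitution relative to the reference transcript. According to the depositor it is inherited from the parental full-length plasmid, which rescues the phenotype of KIF13B-deficient cells, so it is not considered to affect function. The construct allows fluorescence-based localisation and domain-mapping of the KIF13B C-terminal region, and comes from work on KIF13B at the ciliary transition zone and in Sonic hedgehog signalling.
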