Features (pLannotate 1.2.2; 16 found; start..end, strand, type, name):
      1..304     +  enhancer       CMV enhancer: human cytomegalovirus immediate early enhancer
    305..508     +  promoter       CMV promoter: human cytomegalovirus (CMV) immediate early promoter
    553..1269    +  CDS            EGFP: EGFP is a basic (constitutively fluorescent) green fluorescent protein published in 1996, derived from Aequorea victoria. It is reported to be a rapidly-maturing weak dimer with moderate acid sensitivity.
   1270..1321    +  misc_feature   MCS (fragment): multiple cloning site
   1321..3801    +  CDS            KIF13B (fragment): KI13B_HUMAN - Also known as GAKIN, KIAA0639. Experimental evidence at protein level: Swiss-Prot protein existence level 1. Involved in reorganization of the cortical cytoskeleton. Regulates axon formation by promoting the formation of extra axons. May be functionally important for the intracellular trafficking of MAGUKs and associated protein complexes. From Homo sapiens (Human).
   3827..3911    +  CDS            large T antigen (fragment): large T antigen from SV40 (simian virus 40)
   3934..4055    +  polyA_signal   SV40 poly(A) signal: SV40 polyadenylation signal
   4089..4517    -  rep_origin     f1 ori (sequence partly withheld): f1 bacteriophage origin of replication; arrow indicates direction of (+) strand synthesis
   4544..4648    +  promoter       AmpR promoter: bla
   4650..5007    +  promoter       SV40 promoter: SV40 enhancer and early promoter
   5042..5836    +  CDS            NeoR/KanR: aminoglycoside phosphotransferase from Tn5; aph(3')-II (or nptII); confers resistance to neomycin, kanamycin, and G418 (Geneticin®)
   5857..6009    +  CDS            ble (fragment): BLE_KLEPN - Experimental evidence at protein level: Swiss-Prot protein existence level 1. Binding protein with a strong affinity to the bleomycin family of antibiotics. Binds to CL990; an antimitotic-antibiotic compound. From Klebsiella pneumoniae.
   6068..6115    +  polyA_signal   HSV TK poly(A) signal: herpes simplex virus thymidine kinase polyadenylation signal (Cole and Stacy, 1985)
   6206..6222    -  polyA_signal   bGH poly(A) signal (fragment): bovine growth hormone polyadenylation signal
   6444..7032    +  rep_origin     ori: high-copy-number ColE1/pMB1/pBR322/pUC origin of replication
   7147..7206    +  enhancer       CMV enhancer (fragment): human cytomegalovirus immediate early enhancer
>Addgene plasmid #90180 | LP711 | addgene full sequence | sequence record 178420 | Addgene NGS Result
CGTTACATAACTTACGGTAAATGGCCCGCCTGGCTGACCGCCCAACGACCCCCGCCCATTGACGTCAATA
ATGACGTATGTTCCCATAGTAACGCCAATAGGGACTTTCCATTGACGTCAATGGGTGGAGTATTTACGGT
AAACTGCCCACTTGGCAGTACATCAAGTGTATCATATGCCAAGTACGCCCCCTATTGACGTCAATGACGG
TAAATGGCCCGCCTGGCATTATGCCCAGTACATGACCTTATGGGACTTTCCTACTTGGCAGTACATCTAC
GTATTAGTCATCGCTATTACCATGGTGATGCGGTTTTGGCAGTACATCAATGGGCGTGGATAGCGGTTTG
ACTCACGGGGATTTCCAAGTCTCCACCCCATTGACGTCAATGGGAGTTTGTTTTGGCACCAAAATCAACG
GGACTTTCCAAAATGTCGTAACAACTCCGCCCCATTGACGCAAATGGGCGGTAGGCGTGTACGGTGGGAG
GTCTATATAAGCAGAGCTGGTTTAGTGAACCGTCAGATCCGCTAGCGCTACCGGTCGCCACCATGGTGAG
CAAGGGCGAGGAGCTGTTCACCGGGGTGGTGCCCATCCTGGTCGAGCTGGACGGCGACGTAAACGGCCAC
AAGTTCAGCGTGTCCGGCGAGGGCGAGGGCGATGCCACCTACGGCAAGCTGACCCTGAAGTTCATCTGCA
CCACCGGCAAGCTGCCCGTGCCCTGGCCCACCCTCGTGACCACCCTGACCTACGGCGTGCAGTGCTTCAG
CCGCTACCCCGACCACATGAAGCAGCACGACTTCTTCAAGTCCGCCATGCCCGAAGGCTACGTCCAGGAG
CGCACCATCTTCTTCAAGGACGACGGCAACTACAAGACCCGCGCCGAGGTGAAGTTCGAGGGCGACACCC
TGGTGAACCGCATCGAGCTGAAGGGCATCGACTTCAAGGAGGACGGCAACATCCTGGGGCACAAGCTGGA
GTACAACTACAACAGCCACAACGTCTATATCATGGCCGACAAGCAGAAGAACGGCATCAAGGTGAACTTC
AAGATCCGCCACAACATCGAGGACGGCAGCGTGCAGCTCGCCGACCACTACCAGCAGAACACCCCCATCG
GCGACGGCCCCGTGCTGCTGCCCGACAACCACTACCTGAGCACCCAGTCCGCCCTGAGCAAAGACCCCAA
CGAGAAGCGCGATCACATGGTCCTGCTGGAGTTCGTGACCGCCGCCGGGATCACTCTCGGCATGGACGAG
CTGTACAAGTCCGGACTCAGATCTCGAGCTCAAGCTTCGAATTCTGCAGTCGACGGTACCGAGAATGGTG
AATACTGCCCTGTAGAAGTGATTTCTGCAAAGGATGTCCCAACAGGAGGAATCTTCCAGCTCCGGCAGGG
GCAGTCCCGGAGAGTTCAAGTCGAAGTGAAGTCAGTGCAGGAATCTGGGACTTTACCACTGATGGAAGAA
TGTATACTGTCTGTTGGCATTGGATGTGTCAAAGTTAGACCGCTCAGAGCCCCCAGAACACATGAGACCT
TCCATGAGGAAGAGGAAGACATGGACAGCTACCAGGATCGAGATTTAGAGAGACTTCGTAGAAAATGGCT
AAATGCATTAACAAAACGTCAGGAGTACTTGGATCAACAATTGCAAAAGCTTGTCAGTAAACGTGATAAA
ACAGAGGATGATGCTGACCGCGAAGCGCAGCTTCTGGAGATGCGGTTGACCCTAACTGAGGAGAGGAACG
CGGTGATGGTCCCCTCTGCTGGCAGTGGTATTCCAGGGGCCCCAGCAGAATGGACCCCAGTACCTGGGAT
GGAGACACACATTCCTGTTATATTCCTGGACTTAAATGCTGATGATTTCAGCTCTCAGGATAATCTTGAT
GACCCAGAAGCTGGTGGATGGGATGCGACCTTGACTGGGGAAGAAGAAGAGGAGTTCTTTGAATTGCAGA
TTGTGAAGCAGCATGATGGGGAGGTGAAAGCAGAAGCCTCCTGGGACTCCGCGGTGCATGGCTGCCCTCA
GCTCAGCAGGGGCACGCCCGTGGACGAGCGGTTGTTCCTGATCGTGCGCGTGACGGTCCAGCTCAGCCAC
CCTGCTGACATGCAACTGGTGTTACGCAAGAGAATCTGTGTCAATGTTCACGGCCGCCAGGGTTTTGCAC
AGAGTCTCCTAAAAAAGATGTCTCATCGAAGTTCTATTCCTGGCTGTGGAGTGACTTTTGAAATTGTCTC
CAATATTCCAGAGGATGCCCAGGGAGTGGAAGAACGGGAAGCATTAGCAAGAATGGCAGCCAATGTTGAA
AACCCAGCTTCTGCTGACTCGGAGGCTTATATTGAAAAGTACCTCAGGAGCGTGCTGGCTGTAGAAAACC
TCCTGACTTTAGATCGTCTGCGCCAGGAAGTTGCAGTGAAGGAACAGTTAACAGGAAAAGGAAAGTTGAG
CAGGAGGAGTATCAGTTCTCCAAATGTGAACAGATTGTCTGGAAGCCGACAAGATCTCATTCCATCATAC
AGTCTAGGCAGCAACAAGGGCCGGTGGGAAAGTCAGCAGGATGTATCCCAAACCACAGTTTCCAGAGGAA
TAGCTCCTGCCCCCGCCCTCTCTGTTTCTCCCCAAAATAACCATTCTCCAGATCCAGGACTCAGTAACCT
TGCAGCATCCTACTTGAATCCTGTCAAATCCTTCGTGCCGCAAATGCCAAAGCTCCTCAAGTCTCTCTTT
CCCGTCCGCGATGAGAAGAGGGGCAAGCGGCCGTCTCCCCTCGCACACCAGCCCGTGCCCCGCATCATGG
TGCAGTCAGCCAGCCCGGACATCAGGGTGACCAGGATGGAGGAGGCTCAGCCGGAGATGGGCCCTGACGT
GCTGGTGCAGACGATGGGGGCCCCGGCCTTGAAGATCTGCGACAAACCTGCCAAAGTGCCTTCCCCACCG
CCTGTCATAGCTGTCACAGCGGTCACCCCGGCTCCGGAGGCACAGGACGGGCCCCCCAGCCCCCTGAGTG
AAGCCTCTAGCGGGTACTTCTCCCACAGCGTCTCCACCGCGACCCTGTCGGACGCCCTGGGCCCCGGCCT
GGACGCTGCGGCCCCGCCGGGGTCCATGCCCACCGCCCCTGAGGCCGAGCCCGAGGCGCCCATCAGCCAC
CCCCCACCGCCCACGGCCGTCCCCGCCGAGGAGCCCCCTGGCCCCCAGCAGCTCGTGAGCCCCGGTCGGG
AGCGCCCCGACCTCGAGGCCCCGGCGCCCGGCTCCCCGTTCCGCGTCCGGAGGGTGCGGGCCTCGGAGTT
GCGCTCCTTCTCGCGCATGCTGGCTGGGGACCCCGGCTGCTCCCCGGGGGCCGAGGGGAATGCGCCGGCC
CCGGGCGCCGGGGGACAGGCCCTGGCCTCTGATTCCGAGGAAGCTGACGAGGTCCCGGAGTGGCTCCGAG
AGGGCGAGTTCGTCACCGTGGGCGCCCACAAAACGGGCGTGGTGAGATACGTGGGGCCTGCCGACTTCCA
AGAGGGCACGTGGGTCGGCGTGGAGCTCGACCTGCCCTCAGGTAAGAATGACGGTTCCATCGGCGGGAAG
CAGTACTTCAGGTGTAACCCTGGCTACGGGCTGCTGGTCAGGCCCAGCCGGGTCCGCAGGGCCACGGGCC
CTGTGTGGCGGCGCAGCACAGGACTCCGGCTGGGTGCCCCCGAGGCCCGCCGGAGCGCCACCCTCTCGGG
CTCCGCCACCAACCTGGCCTCGCTGACAGCTGCCCTGGCCAAGGCCGACAGGAGCCACAAGAACCCTGAG
AACCGGAAATCCTGGGCCAGCTGAGGATCCACCGGATCTAGATAACTGATCATAATCAGCCATACCACAT
TTGTAGAGGTTTTACTTGCTTTAAAAAACCTCCCACACCTCCCCCTGAACCTGAAACATAAAATGAATGC
AATTGTTGTTGTTAACTTGTTTATTGCAGCTTATAATGGTTACAAATAAAGCAATAGCATCACAAATTTC
ACAAATAAAGCATTTTTTTCACTGCATTCTAGTTGTGGTTTGTCCAAACTCATCAATGTATCTTAACGCG
TAAATTGTAAGCGTTAATATTTTGTTAAAATTCGCGTTAAATTTTTGTTAAATCAGCTCATTTTTTAACC
AATAGGCCGAAATCGGCAAAATCCCTTATAAATCAAAAGAATAGACCGAGATAGGGT
[37 nt withheld, positions 4188-4224]
AAAGAACGTGGACTCCAACGTCAAAGG
[49 nt withheld, positions 4252-4300]
T
[91 nt withheld, positions 4302-4392]
G
[124 nt withheld, positions 4394-4517]
CAGGTGGCACTTTTCGGGGAAATGTGCGCGGAACCCCTATTTGTTTATTTTTCTAAATACATTCAAATAT
GTATCCGCTCATGAGACAATAACCCTGATAAATGCTTCAATAATATTGAAAAAGGAAGAGTCCTGAGGCG
GAAAGAACCAGCTGTGGAATGTGTGTCAGTTAGGGTGTGGAAAGTCCCCAGGCTCCCCAGCAGGCAGAAG
TATGCAAAGCATGCATCTCAATTAGTCAGCAACCAGGTGTGGAAAGTCCCCAGGCTCCCCAGCAGGCAGA
AGTATGCAAAGCATGCATCTCAATTAGTCAGCAACCATAGTCCCGCCCCTAACTCCGCCCATCCCGCCCC
TAACTCCGCCCAGTTCCGCCCATTCTCCGCCCCATGGCTGACTAATTTTTTTTATTTATGCAGAGGCCGA
GGCCGCCTCGGCCTCTGAGCTATTCCAGAAGTAGTGAGGAGGCTTTTTTGGAGGCCTAGGCTTTTGCAAA
GATCGATCAAGAGACAGGATGAGGATCGTTTCGCATGATTGAACAAGATGGATTGCACGCAGGTTCTCCG
GCCGCTTGGGTGGAGAGGCTATTCGGCTATGACTGGGCACAACAGACAATCGGCTGCTCTGATGCCGCCG
TGTTCCGGCTGTCAGCGCAGGGGCGCCCGGTTCTTTTTGTCAAGACCGACCTGTCCGGTGCCCTGAATGA
ACTGCAAGACGAGGCAGCGCGGCTATCGTGGCTGGCCACGACGGGCGTTCCTTGCGCAGCTGTGCTCGAC
GTTGTCACTGAAGCGGGAAGGGACTGGCTGCTATTGGGCGAAGTGCCGGGGCAGGATCTCCTGTCATCTC
ACCTTGCTCCTGCCGAGAAAGTATCCATCATGGCTGATGCAATGCGGCGGCTGCATACGCTTGATCCGGC
TACCTGCCCATTCGACCACCAAGCGAAACATCGCATCGAGCGAGCACGTACTCGGATGGAAGCCGGTCTT
GTCGATCAGGATGATCTGGACGAAGAGCATCAGGGGCTCGCGCCAGCCGAACTGTTCGCCAGGCTCAAGG
CGAGCATGCCCGACGGCGAGGATCTCGTCGTGACCCATGGCGATGCCTGCTTGCCGAATATCATGGTGGA
AAATGGCCGCTTTTCTGGATTCATCGACTGTGGCCGGCTGGGTGTGGCGGACCGCTATCAGGACATAGCG
TTGGCTACCCGTGATATTGCTGAAGAGCTTGGCGGCGAATGGGCTGACCGCTTCCTCGTGCTTTACGGTA
TCGCCGCTCCCGATTCGCAGCGCATCGCCTTCTATCGCCTTCTTGACGAGTTCTTCTGAGCGGGACTCTG
GGGTTCGAAATGACCGACCAAGCGACGCCCAACCTGCCATCACGAGATTTCGATTCCACCGCCGCCTTCT
ATGAAAGGTTGGGCTTCGGAATCGTTTTCCGGGACGCCGGCTGGATGATCCTCCAGCGCGGGGATCTCAT
GCTGGAGTTCTTCGCCCACCCTAGGGGGAGGCTAACTGAAACACGGAAGGAGACAATACCGGAAGGAACC
CGCGCTATGACGGCAATAAAAAGACAGAATAAAACGCACGGTGTTGGGTCGTTTGTTCATAAACGCGGGG
TTCGGTCCCAGGGCTGGCACTCTGTCGATACCCCACCGAGACCCCATTGGGGCCAATACGCCCGCGTTTC
TTCCTTTTCCCCACCCCACCCCCCAAGTTCGGGTGAAGGCCCAGGGCTCGCAGCCAACGTCGGGGCGGCA
GGCCCTGCCATAGCCTCAGGTTACTCATATATACTTTAGATTGATTTAAAACTTCATTTTTAATTTAAAA
GGATCTAGGTGAAGATCCTTTTTGATAATCTCATGACCAAAATCCCTTAACGTGAGTTTTCGTTCCACTG
AGCGTCAGACCCCGTAGAAAAGATCAAAGGATCTTCTTGAGATCCTTTTTTTCTGCGCGTAATCTGCTGC
TTGCAAACAAAAAAACCACCGCTACCAGCGGTGGTTTGTTTGCCGGATCAAGAGCTACCAACTCTTTTTC
CGAAGGTAACTGGCTTCAGCAGAGCGCAGATACCAAATACTGTTCTTCTAGTGTAGCCGTAGTTAGGCCA
CCACTTCAAGAACTCTGTAGCACCGCCTACATACCTCGCTCTGCTAATCCTGTTACCAGTGGCTGCTGCC
AGTGGCGATAAGTCGTGTCTTACCGGGTTGGACTCAAGACGATAGTTACCGGATAAGGCGCAGCGGTCGG
GCTGAACGGGGGGTTCGTGCACACAGCCCAGCTTGGAGCGAACGACCTACACCGAACTGAGATACCTACA
GCGTGAGCTATGAGAAAGCGCCACGCTTCCCGAAGGGAGAAAGGCGGACAGGTATCCGGTAAGCGGCAGG
GTCGGAACAGGAGAGCGCACGAGGGAGCTTCCAGGGGGAAACGCCTGGTATCTTTATAGTCCTGTCGGGT
TTCGCCACCTCTGACTTGAGCGTCGATTTTTGTGATGCTCGTCAGGGGGGCGGAGCCTATGGAAAAACGC
CAGCAACGCGGCCTTTTTACGGTTCCTGGCCTTTTGCTGGCCTTTTGCTCACATGTTCTTTCCTGCGTTA
TCCCCTGATTCTGTGGATAACCGTATTACCGCCATGCATTAGTTATTAATAGTAATCAATTACGGGGTCA
TTAGTTCATAGCCCATATATGGAGTTCCG
